>Addgene plasmid #202615 | pAAV-CaMKII-JEDI-1P-WPRE | addgene full sequence | sequence record 397646 | Addgene NGS Result
CCTGCAGGCAGCTGCGCGCTCGCTCGCTCACTGAGGCCGCCCGGGCGTCGGGCGACCTTTGGTCGCCCGG
CCTCAGTGAGCGAGCGAGCGCGCAGAGAGGGAGTGGCCAACTCCATCACTAGGGGTTCCTGCGGCCGCAC
GCGTTTAACATTATGGCCTTAGGTCACTTCATCTCCATGGGGTTCTTCTTCTGATTTTCTAGAAAATGAG
ATGGGGGTGCAGAGAGCTTCCTCAGTGACCTGCCCAGGGTCACATCAGAAATGTCAGAGCTAGAACTTGA
ACTCAGATTACTAATCTTAAATTCCATGCCTTGGGGGCATGCAAGTACGATATACAGAAGGAGTGAACTC
ATTAGGGCAGATGACCAATGAGTTTAGGAAAGAAGAGTCCAGGGCAGGGTACATCTACACCACCCGCCCA
GCCCTGGGTGAGTCCAGCCACGTTCACCTCATTATAGTTGCCTCTCTCCAGTCCTACCTTGACGGGAAGC
ACAAGCAGAAACTGGGACAGGAGCCCCAGGAGACCAAATCTTCATGGTCCCTCTGGGAGGATGGGTGGGG
AGAGCTGTGGCAGAGGCCTCAGGAGGGGCCCTGCTGCTCAGTGGTGACAGATAGGGGTGAGAAAGCAGAC
AGAGTCATTCCGTCAGCATTCTGGGTCTGTTTGGTACTTCTTCTCACGCTAAGGTGGCGGTGTGATATGC
ACAATGGCTAAAAAGCAGGGAGAGCTGGAAAGAAACAAGGACAGAGACAGAGGCCAAGTCAACCAGACCA
ATTCCCAGAGGAAGCAAAGAAACCATTACAGAGACTACAAGGGGGAAGGGAAGGAGAGATGAATTAGCTT
CCCCTGTAAACCTTAGAACCCAGCTGTTGCCAGGGCAACGGGGCAATACCTGTCTCTTCAGAGGAGATGA
AGTTGCCAGGGTAACTACATCCTGTCTTTCTCAAGGACCATCCCAGAATGTGGCACCCACTAGCCGTTAC
CATAGCAACTGCCTCTTTGCCCCACTTAATCCCATCCCGTCTGTTAAAAGGGCCCTATAGTTGGAGGTGG
GGGAGGTAGGAAGAGCGATGATCACTTGTGGACTAAGTTTGTTCGCATCCCCTTCTCCAACCCCCTCAGT
ACATCACCCTGGGGGAACAGGGTCCACTTGCTCCTGGGCCCACACAGTCCTGCAGTATTGTGTATATAAG
GCCAGGGCAAAGAGGAGCAGGTTTTAAAGTGAAAGGCAGGCAGGTGTTGGGGAGGCAGTTACCGGGGCAA
CGGGAACAGGGCGTTTCGGAGGTGGTTGCCATGGGGACCTGGATGCTGACGAAGGCTCGCGAGGCTGTGA
GCAGCCACAGTGCCCTGCTCAGAAGCCCCAAGCTCGTCAGTCAAGCCGGTTCTCCGTTTGCACTCAGGAG
CACGGGCAGGCGAGTGGCCCCTAGTTCTGGGGGCAGCTCTAGAGCGGTACCGGATCCGCCACCATGGAGA
CGACTGTGAGGTATGAACAGGGGTCAGAGCTCACTAAAACTTCGAGCTCTCCAACAGCAGATGAGCCCAC
GATAAAGATTGATGATGGTCGTGATGAGGGTAATGAACAAGACAGCTGTTCCAATACCATTAGGAGAAAA
ATTTCCCCGTTTGTGATGTCATTTGGATTCAGAGTATTTGGAGTTGTGCTTATCATTGTAGACATCATAG
TGGTGATTGTGGATCTGGCCATCAGTGAGAAGAAAAGAGGCATTAGAGAGATTCTTGAAGGTGTTTCCCT
GGCTATAGCACTCTTCTTCCTTGTTGATGTTCTCATGAGAGTGTTTGTTGAAGGCTTCAAGAACTATTTC
CGGTCCAAACTGGTTACTTTGGATGCAGTCATAGTAGTGGGCACTCTGCTAATTAATATGACCTACTCCT
TCTCTGACCTTGCTGCCTTTAACAGCGAGAACGTGTATATTACCGCGGATAAACAGAAAAACGGCATTAA
AGCGAACTTTACCGTGCGCCATAACGTGGAAGATGGCAGCGTGCAGCTGGCGGATCATTATCAGCAGAAC
ACCCCGATTGGCGATGGCCCGGTGCTGCTGCCGGATAACCATTATCTGAGCACCCAGACCGTGCTGAGCA
AAGATCCGAACGAAAAACGCGATCACATGGTGCTGCTGGAATTTGTGACCGCAGCGGGCATTACACACGG
CATGGATGAACTGTATGGCGGCACCGGCGGCAGCGCGAGCCAGGGCGAAGAACTGTTTACCGGCGTGGTG
CCGATTCTGGTGGAACTGGATGGCGATGTGAACGGCCATAAATTTAGCGTGCGCGGCGAAGGCGAAGGCG
ATGCGACCATTGGCAAACTGACCCTGAAATTTATTTGCACCACCGGCAAACTACCGGTGCCGTGGCCGAC
CCTGGTGACCACCTTAACCTATGGCGTGCAGTGCTTTAGCCGCTATCCGGATCATATGAAACGCCATGAT
TTTTTTAAAAGCGCGATGCCGGAAGGCTATGTGCAGGAACGCACCATTAGCTTTAAAGATGATGGCAAAT
ATAAAACCCGCGCGGTGGTGAAATTTGAAGGCGATACCCTGGTGAACCGCATTGAACTGAAAGGCACCGA
TTTTAAAGAAGATGGCAACATTCTGGGGCATAAACTGGAATATAACACAGATCAGATGCCGCACATGGTT
ACTCTTCTTCGAGTTCTGAAAATTGTTATCTTAATAAGAATATTTCGCCTGGCTTCACAGAAGAAACAAC
TTGAAGTGGTAACCTAAGAATTCGATATCAAGCTTATCGATAATCAACCTCTGGATTACAAAATTTGTGA
AAGATTGACTGGTATTCTTAACTATGTTGCTCCTTTTACGCTATGTGGATACGCTGCTTTAATGCCTTTG
TATCATGCTATTGCTTCCCGTATGGCTTTCATTTTCTCCTCCTTGTATAAATCCTGGTTGCTGTCTCTTT
ATGAGGAGTTGTGGCCCGTTGTCAGGCAACGTGGCGTGGTGTGCACTGTGTTTGCTGACGCAACCCCCAC
TGGTTGGGGCATTGCCACCACCTGTCAGCTCCTTTCCGGAACTTTCGCTTTCCCCCTCCCTATTGCCACG
GCGGAACTCATCGCCGCCTGCCTTGCCCGCTGCTGGACAGGGGCTCGGCTGTTGGGCACTGACAATTCCG
TGGTGTTGTCGGGGAAATCATCGTCCTTTCCTTGGCTGCTCGCCTATGTTGCCACCTGGATTCTGCGCGG
GACGTCCTTCTGCTACGTCCCTTCGGCCCTCAATCCAGCGGACCTTCCTTCCCGCGGCCTGCTGCCGGCT
CTGCGGCCTCTTCCGCGTCTTCGCCTTCGCCCTCAGACGAGTCGGATCTCCCTTTGGGCCGCCTCCCCGC
ATCGATACCGAGCGCTGCTCGAGAGATCTACGGGTGGCATCCCTGTGACCCCTCCCCAGTGCCTCTCCTG
GCCCTGGAAGTTGCCACTCCAGTGCCCACCAGCCTTGTCCTAATAAAATTAAGTTGCATCATTTTGTCTG
ACTAGGTGTCCTTCTATAATATTATGGGGTGGAGGGGGGTGGTATGGAGCAAGGGGCAAGTTGGGAAGAC
AACCTGTAGGGCCTGCGGGGTCTATTGGGAACCAAGCTGGAGTGCAGTGGCACAATCTTGGCTCACTGCA
ATCTCCGCCTCCTGGGTTCAAGCGATTCTCCTGCCTCAGCCTCCCGAGTTGTTGGGATTCCAGGCATGCA
TGACCAGGCTCAGCTAATTTTTGTTTTTTTGGTAGAGACGGGGTTTCACCATATTGGCCAGGCTGGTCTC
CAACTCCTAATCTCAGGTGATCTACCCACCTTGGCCTCCCAAATTGCTGGGATTACAGGCGTGAACCACT
GCTCCCTTCCCTGTCCTTCTGATTTTGTAGGTAACCACGTGCGGACCGAGCGGCCGCAGGAACCCCTAGT
GATGGAGTTGGCCACTCCCTCTCTGCGCGCTCGCTCGCTCACTGAGGCCGGGCGACCAAAGGTCGCCCGA
CGCCCGGGCTTTGCCCGGGCGGCCTCAGTGAGCGAGCGAGCGCGCAGCTGCCTGCAGGGGCGCCTGATGC
GGTATTTTCTCCTTACGCATCTGTGCGGTATTTCACACCGCATA
[95 nt withheld, positions 4105-4199]
T
[46 nt withheld, positions 4201-4246]
C
[141 nt withheld, positions 4248-4388]
CCTTTGACGTTGGAGTCCACGTTCTTT
[37 nt withheld, positions 4416-4452]
ACTCTATCTCGGGCTATTCTTTTGATTTATAAGGGATTTTGCCGATTTCGGTCTATTGGTTAAAAAATGA
GCTGATTTAACAAAAATTTAACGCGAATTTTAACAAAATATTAACGTTTACAATTTTATGGTGCACTCTC
AGTACAATCTGCTCTGATGCCGCATAGTTAAGCCAGCCCCGACACCCGCCAACACCCGCTGACGCGCCCT
GACGGGCTTGTCTGCTCCCGGCATCCGCTTACAGACAAGCTGTGACCGTCTCCGGGAGCTGCATGTGTCA
GAGGTTTTCACCGTCATCACCGAAACGCGCGAGACGAAAGGGCCTCGTGATACGCCTATTTTTATAGGTT
AATGTCATGATAATAATGGTTTCTTAGACGTCAGGTGGCACTTTTCGGGGAAATGTGCGCGGAACCCCTA
TTTGTTTATTTTTCTAAATACATTCAAATATGTATCCGCTCATGAGACAATAACCCTGATAAATGCTTCA
ATAATATTGAAAAAGGAAGAGTATGAGTATTCAACATTTCCGTGTCGCCCTTATTCCCTTTTTTGCGGCA
TTTTGCCTTCCTGTTTTTGCTCACCCAGAAACGCTGGTGAAAGTAAAAGATGCTGAAGATCAGTTGGGTG
CACGAGTGGGTTACATCGAACTGGATCTCAACAGCGGTAAGATCCTTGAGAGTTTTCGCCCCGAAGAACG
TTTTCCAATGATGAGCACTTTTAAAGTTCTGCTATGTGGCGCGGTATTATCCCGTATTGACGCCGGGCAA
GAGCAACTCGGTCGCCGCATACACTATTCTCAGAATGACTTGGTTGAGTACTCACCAGTCACAGAAAAGC
ATCTTACGGATGGCATGACAGTAAGAGAATTATGCAGTGCTGCCATAACCATGAGTGATAACACTGCGGC
CAACTTACTTCTGACAACGATCGGAGGACCGAAGGAGCTAACCGCTTTTTTGCACAACATGGGGGATCAT
GTAACTCGCCTTGATCGTTGGGAACCGGAGCTGAATGAAGCCATACCAAACGACGAGCGTGACACCACGA
TGCCTGTAGCAATGGCAACAACGTTGCGCAAACTATTAACTGGCGAACTACTTACTCTAGCTTCCCGGCA
ACAATTAATAGACTGGATGGAGGCGGATAAAGTTGCAGGACCACTTCTGCGCTCGGCCCTTCCGGCTGGC
TGGTTTATTGCTGATAAATCTGGAGCCGGTGAGCGTGGGTCTCGCGGTATCATTGCAGCACTGGGGCCAG
ATGGTAAGCCCTCCCGTATCGTAGTTATCTACACGACGGGGAGTCAGGCAACTATGGATGAACGAAATAG
ACAGATCGCTGAGATAGGTGCCTCACTGATTAAGCATTGGTAACTGTCAGACCAAGTTTACTCATATATA
CTTTAGATTGATTTAAAACTTCATTTTTAATTTAAAAGGATCTAGGTGAAGATCCTTTTTGATAATCTCA
TGACCAAAATCCCTTAACGTGAGTTTTCGTTCCACTGAGCGTCAGACCCCGTAGAAAAGATCAAAGGATC
TTCTTGAGATCCTTTTTTTCTGCGCGTAATCTGCTGCTTGCAAACAAAAAAACCACCGCTACCAGCGGTG
GTTTGTTTGCCGGATCAAGAGCTACCAACTCTTTTTCCGAAGGTAACTGGCTTCAGCAGAGCGCAGATAC
CAAATACTGTTCTTCTAGTGTAGCCGTAGTTAGGCCACCACTTCAAGAACTCTGTAGCACCGCCTACATA
CCTCGCTCTGCTAATCCTGTTACCAGTGGCTGCTGCCAGTGGCGATAAGTCGTGTCTTACCGGGTTGGAC
TCAAGACGATAGTTACCGGATAAGGCGCAGCGGTCGGGCTGAACGGGGGGTTCGTGCACACAGCCCAGCT
TGGAGCGAACGACCTACACCGAACTGAGATACCTACAGCGTGAGCTATGAGAAAGCGCCACGCTTCCCGA
AGGGAGAAAGGCGGACAGGTATCCGGTAAGCGGCAGGGTCGGAACAGGAGAGCGCACGAGGGAGCTTCCA
GGGGGAAACGCCTGGTATCTTTATAGTCCTGTCGGGTTTCGCCACCTCTGACTTGAGCGTCGATTTTTGT
GATGCTCGTCAGGGGGGCGGAGCCTATGGAAAAACGCCAGCAACGCGGCCTTTTTACGGTTCCTGGCCTT
TTGCTGGCCTTTTGCTCACATGT
Features (pLannotate 1.2.2; 15 found; start..end, strand, type, name):
     12..39      +  repeat_region  AAV2 ITR (fragment): inverted terminal repeat of adeno-associated virus serotype 2 inverted
     68..95      +  repeat_region  AAV2 ITR (fragment): inverted terminal repeat of adeno-associated virus serotype 2 inverted
    149..1437    +  promoter       CaMKII promoter: promoter for the mouse calcium/calmodulin-dependent kinase II α subunit
   1917..2636    +  CDS            cEGFP: cEGFP is a basic (constitutively fluorescent) green fluorescent protein published in 2008, derived from Aequorea victoria.
   2748..2772    +  misc_feature   MCS (fragment): pBluescript multiple cloning site
   2772..3360    +  misc_feature   WPRE: woodchuck hepatitis virus posttranscriptional regulatory element
   3392..3868    +  polyA_signal   hGH poly(A) signal: human growth hormone polyadenylation signal
   3908..4048    +  repeat_region  AAV2 ITR: inverted terminal repeat of adeno-associated virus serotype 2 inverted
   4053..4104    -  misc_feature   bom (fragment): basis of mobility region from pBR322
   4123..4578    +  rep_origin     f1 ori (sequence partly withheld): f1 bacteriophage origin of replication; arrow indicates direction of (+) strand synthesis
   4579..4628    -  misc_feature   bom (fragment): basis of mobility region from pBR322
   4730..4765    -  CDS            rop (fragment): Rop protein, which maintains plasmids at low copy number; rop
   4860..4964    +  promoter       AmpR promoter: bla
   4965..5825    +  CDS            AmpR: β-lactamase; bla; confers resistance to ampicillin, carbenicillin, and related antibiotics
   5996..6584    +  rep_origin     ori: high-copy-number ColE1/pMB1/pBR322/pUC origin of replication
