[The description below was written by a language model from this plasmid's Addgene catalogue record and pLannotate feature annotations shown in this document.]
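Description:
pAAV-CaMKII-JEDI-1P-WPRE is a 6,645 bp AAV transfer (production) plasmid built on the pAAV-CaMKIIa backbone for delivering the genetically encoded voltage indicator JEDI-1P to mammalian neurons. In bacteria it is maintained through a high-copy ColE1/pUC-type origin and selected with ampicillin via the β-lactamase gene under its own promoter. An f1 phage origin is also present, along with small remnants of pBR322 bom and rop sequences. The expression cassette is bounded by AAV2 inverted terminal repeats, which provide the signals needed for replication and packaging of the intervening DNA into recombinant AAV particles. The downstream ITR is annotated in full, whereas the upstream one is detected only as two short fragments, which may simply reflect how the automated annotation handled this repeat.

Between the ITRs, the mouse CaMKIIα promoter drives the synthetic 1,284 bp JEDI-1P coding sequence, cloned between KpnI and HindIII sites. This promoter is used to direct expression to excitatory glutamatergic neurons. The feature table does not label JEDI-1P as such; it recognises only a 720 bp GFP-derived segment ("cEGFP") within the insert region, corresponding to the fluorescent reporter portion of the indicator, while the rest of the open reading frame is left unannotated. Downstream, a WPRE enhances transcript stability and expression, and the human growth hormone polyadenylation signal terminates the message. According to the record, the indicator was evolved for one-photon microscopy, and the construct is intended for producing AAV to express JEDI-1P in excitatory neurons, for applications such as widefield imaging of rapid cortical voltage dynamics.
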