Addgene plasmid #202615: pAAV-CaMKII-JEDI-1P-WPRE
Purpose: Genetically encoded voltage indicator (GEVI) JEDI-1P in AAV production vector for expression in excitatory glutamatergic neurons using the promoter CaMKII
Depositing lab: Francois St-Pierre. Depositing organization: Baylor College of Medicine. Publication: Widefield imaging of rapid pan-cortical voltage dynamics with an indicator evolved for one-photon microscopy. Lu X, Wang Y, Liu Z, Gou Y, Jaeger D, St-Pierre F. Nat Commun. 2023 Oct 12;14(1):6423. doi: 10.1038/s41467-023-41975-3. PubMed 37828037.
Backbone
  Vector backbone: pAAV-CaMKIIa
  Backbone size w/o insert (bp): 5361
  Total vector size (bp): 6645
  Vector type: Mammalian Expression, AAV
Growth in bacteria
  Bacterial resistance: Ampicillin, 100 μg/mL
  Growth temperature: 37°C
  Growth strain: NEB Stable
  Copy number: High Copy
Gene/Insert
  Gene/Insert name: JEDI-1P
  Species: Synthetic
  Insert size (bp): 1284
  Promoter: CaMKIIa
  Cloning method: Restriction Enzyme; 5′ cloning site KpnI (not destroyed); 3′ cloning site HindIII (not destroyed)
  Sequencing primers: 5′ ATGCTGACGAAGGCTCGCGA; 3′ CATTAAAGCAGCGTATCC
Terms and licenses: Academic/Nonprofit Terms; Industry Terms: Not Available to Industry
Depositor comments: Please visit https://doi.org/10.1101/2022.08.29.505018 for bioRxiv preprint.
How to cite: pAAV-CaMKII-JEDI-1P-WPRE was a gift from Francois St-Pierre (Addgene plasmid # 202615 ; http://n2t.net/addgene:202615 ; RRID:Addgene_202615)
